Addgene plasmid #195648: pBEL2526
Purpose: Complementation of MlaC(E169R)
Depositing lab: Gira Bhabha & Damian Ekiert. Depositing organization: NYU Grossman School of Medicine. Publication: Protein-protein interactions in the Mla lipid transport system probed by computational structure prediction and deep mutational scanning. MacRae MR, Puvanendran D, Haase MAB, Coudray N, Kolich L, Lam C, Baek M, Bhabha G, Ekiert DC. J Biol Chem. 2023 Apr 24:104744. doi: 10.1016/j.jbc.2023.104744. PubMed 37100290.
Backbone
  Vector backbone: pBAD
  Vector type: Bacterial Expression
Growth in bacteria
  Bacterial resistance: Ampicillin, 100 μg/mL
  Growth temperature: 37°C
  Growth strain: DH5alpha
  Copy number: High Copy
Gene/Insert
  Gene/Insert name: MlaC
  Species: E. coli
  Mutation: MlaC(E169R)
  Cloning method: Gibson Cloning
Terms and licenses: Academic/Nonprofit Terms; Industry Terms: Not Available to Industry
Depositor comments: Please visit https://www.biorxiv.org/content/10.1101/2022.12.09.519820v1 for bioRxiv preprint.
How to cite: pBEL2526 was a gift from Gira Bhabha & Damian Ekiert (Addgene plasmid # 195648 ; http://n2t.net/addgene:195648 ; RRID:Addgene_195648)
