[The description below was written by a language model from this plasmid's Addgene catalogue record and pLannotate feature annotations shown in this document.]
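Description:
pBEL2526 is a bacterial expression plasmid built on a pBAD backbone that carries the Escherichia coli mlaC gene with an E169R point mutation, assembled by Gibson cloning. The sequenced plasmid is about 5.2 kb. It replicates in E. coli from a ColE1/pMB1-type origin, is catalogued as high copy, and is selected with ampicillin through a β-lactamase (AmpR) gene driven by its own promoter. An M13 phage origin is also annotated. Short remnants of pBR322 (fragments of bom, rop, the tetracycline resistance gene and its promoter) are present as non-functional backbone leftovers.

The mlaC coding sequence sits directly downstream of the araBAD promoter, with the regulator gene araC transcribed divergently from the same region. This is the standard pBAD arrangement, in which AraC represses the promoter in the absence of L-arabinose and activates it when the sugar is supplied, allowing tunable expression. Transcription is terminated by the rrnB T1 and T2 terminators, which come with the adjacent 5S rRNA segment of the rrnB operon. No epitope or purification tag is annotated on the insert.

MlaC is a periplasmic component of the Mla pathway, which maintains outer membrane lipid asymmetry by moving phospholipids between the outer and inner membranes; it is thought to shuttle lipid across the periplasm to the MlaFEDB complex. The stated purpose is complementation with the E169R variant, meaning the plasmid supplies mutant MlaC so that its ability to restore function can be tested. The record does not specify the host strain used for those assays. The associated study examined protein-protein interactions in the Mla system.
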