Features (pLannotate 1.2.2; 14 found; start..end, strand, type, name):
    562..613     -  misc_feature   bom (fragment): basis of mobility region from pBR322
    729..768     -  CDS            rop (fragment): Rop protein, which maintains plasmids at low copy number; rop
    769..954     -  CDS            TcR (fragment): tetracycline efflux protein; tet; confers resistance to tetracycline
    964..982     +  promoter       tet promoter (fragment): E. coli promoter for tetracycline efflux protein gene
   1072..1950    -  CDS            araC: L-arabinose regulatory protein; araC
   1977..2261    +  promoter       araBAD promoter: araBAD; promoter of the L-arabinose operon of E. coli; the araC regulatory gene is transcribed in the opposite direction (Guzman et al., 1995)
   2308..2940    +  CDS            mlaC: MLAC_ECOLI - Also known as yrbC. Experimental evidence at protein level: Swiss-Prot protein existence level 1. Involved in a phospholipid transport pathway that maintains lipid asymmetry in the outer membrane by retrograde trafficking of phospholipids from the outer membrane to the inner membrane. May transfer phospholipid across the periplasmic space and deliver it to the MlaFEDB complex at the inner membrane. From Escherichia coli (strain K12).
   3119..3234    +  ncRNA          5S rRNA: Accession: RF00001 - 5S ribosomal RNA
   3238..3324    +  terminator     rrnB T1 terminator: Escherichia coli rrnB; transcription terminator T1 from the E. coli rrnB gene
   3416..3443    +  terminator     rrnB T2 terminator: transcription terminator T2 from the E. coli rrnB gene
   3462..3553    +  promoter       AmpR promoter: bla
   3554..4414    +  CDS            AmpR: β-lactamase; bla; confers resistance to ampicillin, carbenicillin, and related antibiotics
   4456..4836    +  rep_origin     M13 ori (sequence partly withheld): M13 bacteriophage origin of replication; arrow indicates direction of (+) strand synthesis
   5022..376     +  rep_origin     ori (across the origin): high-copy-number ColE1/pMB1/pBR322/pUC origin of replication
>Addgene plasmid #195648 | pBEL2526 | addgene full sequence | sequence record 383637 | Addgene NGS Result
TCTGCTAATCCTGTTACCAGTGGCTGCTGCCAGTGGCGATAAGTCGTGTCTTACCGGGTTGGACTCAAGA
CGATAGTTACCGGATAAGGCGCAGCGGTCGGGCTGAACGGGGGGTTCGTGCACACAGCCCAGCTTGGAGC
GAACGACCTACACCGAACTGAGATACCTACAGCGTGAGCTATGAGAAAGCGCCACGCTTCCCGAAGGGAG
AAAGGCGGACAGGTATCCGGTAAGCGGCAGGGTCGGAACAGGAGAGCGCACGAGGGAGCTTCCAGGGGGA
AACGCCTGGTATCTTTATAGTCCTGTCGGGTTTCGCCACCTCTGACTTGAGCGTCGATTTTTGTGATGCT
CGTCAGGGGGGCGGAGCCTATGGAAAAACGCCAGCAACGCGGCCTTTTTACGGTTCCTGGCCTTTTGCTG
GCCTTTTGCTCACATGTTCTTTCCTGCGTTATCCCCTGATTCTGTGGATAACCGTATTACCGCCTTTGAG
TGAGCTGATACCGCTCGCCGCAGCCGAACGACCGAGCGCAGCGAGTCAGTGAGCGAGGAAGCGGAAGAGC
GCCTGATGCGGTATTTTCTCCTTACGCATCTGTGCGGTATTTCACACCGCATAGGGTCATGGCTGCGCCC
CGACACCCGCCAACACCCGCTGACGCGCCCTGACGGGCTTGTCTGCTCCCGGCATCCGCTTACAGACAAG
CTGTGACCGTCTCCGGGAGCTGCATGTGTCAGAGGTTTTCACCGTCATCACCGAAACGCGCGAGGCAGAA
GGAGATGGCGCCCAACAGTCCCCCGGCCACGGGGCCTGCCACCATACCCACGCCGAAACAAGCGCTCATG
AGCCCGAAGTGGCGAGCCCGATCTTCCCCATCGGTGATGTCGGCGATATAGGCGCCAGCAACCGCACCTG
TGGCGCCGGTGATGCCGGCCACGATGCGTCCGGCGTAGAGGATCTGCTCATGTTTGACAGCTTATCATCG
ATGCATAATGTGCCTGTCAAATGGACGAAGCAGGGATTCTGCAAACCCTATGCTACTCCGTCAAGCCGTC
AATTGTCTGATTCGTTACCAATTATGACAACTTGACGGCTACATCATTCACTTTTTCTTCACAACCGGCA
CGGAACTCGCTCGGGCTGGCCCCGGTGCATTTTTTAAATACCCGCGAGAAATAGAGTTGATCGTCAAAAC
CAACATTGCGACCGACGGTGGCGATAGGCATCCGGGTGGTGCTCAAAAGCAGCTTCGCCTGGCTGATACG
TTGGTCCTCGCGCCAGCTTAAGACGCTAATCCCTAACTGCTGGCGGAAAAGATGTGACAGACGCGACGGC
GACAAGCAAACATGCTGTGCGACGCTGGCGATATCAAAATTGCTGTCTGCCAGGTGATCGCTGATGTACT
GACAAGCCTCGCGTACCCGATTATCCATCGGTGGATGGAGCGACTCGTTAATCGCTTCCATGCGCCGCAG
TAACAATTGCTCAAGCAGATTTATCGCCAGCAGCTCCGAATAGCGCCCTTCCCCTTGCCCGGCGTTAATG
ATTTGCCCAAACAGGTCGCTGAAATGCGGCTGGTGCGCTTCATCCGGGCGAAAGAACCCCGTATTGGCAA
ATATTGACGGCCAGTTAAGCCATTCATGCCAGTAGGCGCGCGGACGAAAGTAAACCCACTGGTGATACCA
TTCGCGAGCCTCCGGATGACGACCGTAGTGATGAATCTCTCCTGGCGGGAACAGCAAAATATCACCCGGT
CGGCAAACAAATTCTCGTCCCTGATTTTTCACCACCCCCTGACCGCGAATGGTGAGATTGAGAATATAAC
CTTTCATTCCCAGCGGTCGGTCGATAAAAAAATCGAGATAACCGTTGGCCTCAATCGGCGTTAAACCCGC
CACCAGATGGGCATTAAACGAGTATCCCGGCAGCAGGGGATCATTTTGCGCTTCAGCCATACTTTTCATA
CTCCCGCCATTCAGAGAAGAAACCAATTGTCCATATTGCATCAGACATTGCCGTCACTGCGTCTTTTACT
GGCTCTTCTCGCTAACCAAACCGGTAACCCCGCTTATTAAAAGCATTCTGTAACAAAGCGGGACCAAAGC
CATGACAAAAACGCGTAACAAAAGTGTCTATAATCACGGCAGAAAAGTCCACATTGATTATTTGCACGGC
GTCACACTTTGCTATGCCATAGCATTTTTATCCATAAGATTAGCGGATCCTACCTGACGCTTTTTATCGC
AACTCTCTACTGTTTCTCCATACCCGTTTTTTTGGGCTAGCGGCCGGCCTGGCCCGAAGGGTGAATTATG
TTTAAACGTTTAATGATGGTCGCTTTGCTGGTGATTGCACCTCTGAGTGCGGCAACCGCGGCAGACCAGA
CCAATCCGTATAAGCTGATGGACGAGGCGGCGCAGAAAACGTTCGATCGCCTGAAGAATGAGCAACCGCA
AATTCGGGCCAACCCGGATTATCTGCGTACCATTGTTGATCAGGAACTGCTGCCATACGTACAGGTGAAA
TACGCCGGTGCGCTGGTGCTGGGCCAGTATTACAAGAGTGCGACCCCTGCTCAACGTGAAGCCTACTTTG
CCGCTTTCCGTGAGTACCTGAAGCAGGCTTACGGTCAGGCGCTGGCGATGTATCACGGTCAAACCTATCA
GATTGCGCCAGAACAGCCGCTGGGCGATAAAACCATTGTGCCTATTCGCGTTACCATTATTGACCCGAAT
GGCCGTCCGCCGGTGCGTCTGGACTTCCAGTGGCGTAAAAACTCCCAGACGGGCAATTGGCAGGCTTACG
ACATGATTGCTCGCGGCGTCAGTATGATCACCACCAAACAAAACGAGTGGGGAACGCTGCTGCGTACCAA
AGGTATCGACGGCCTGACTGCGCAACTGAAATCGATTTCTCAACAGAAAATCACTCTGGAAGAGAAAAAA
TAAGGCCCAGGCGGCCGGTACCAAATTCCAGAAAAGAGACGCTGAAAAGCGTCTTTTTTCGTTTTGGTCC
TGGTCTGAGGAATGGTTGTAAGCTTGGCTGTTTTGGCGGATGAGAGAAGATTTTCAGCCTGATACAGATT
AAATCAGAACGCAGAAGCGGTCTGATAAAACAGAATTTGCCTGGCGGCAGTAGCGCGGTGGTCCCACCTG
ACCCCATGCCGAACTCAGAAGTGAAACGCCGTAGCGCCGATGGTAGTGTGGGGTCTCCCCATGCGAGAGT
AGGGAACTGCCAGGCATCAAATAAAACGAAAGGCTCAGTCGAAAGACTGGGCCTTTCGTTTTATCTGTTG
TTTGTCGGTGAACGCTCTCCTGAGTAGGACAAATCCGCCGGGAGCGGATTTGAACGTTGCGAAGCAACGG
CCCGGAGGGTGGCGGGCAGGACGCCCGCCATAAACTGCCAGGCATCAAATTAAGCAGAAGGCCATCCTGA
CGGATGGCCTTTTTGCGTTTCTACAAACTCTTTTGTTTATTTTTCTAAATACATTCAAATATGTATCCGC
TCATGAGACAATAACCCTGATAAATGCTTCAATAATATTGAAAAAGGAAGAGTATGAGTATTCAACATTT
CCGTGTCGCCCTTATTCCCTTTTTTGCGGCATTTTGCCTTCCTGTTTTTGCTCACCCAGAAACGCTGGTG
AAAGTAAAAGATGCTGAAGATCAGTTGGGTGCACGAGTGGGTTACATCGAACTGGATCTCAACAGCGGTA
AGATCCTTGAGAGTTTTCGCCCCGAAGAACGTTTTCCAATGATGAGCACTTTTAAAGTTCTGCTATGTGG
CGCGGTATTATCCCGTGTTGACGCCGGGCAAGAGCAACTCGGTCGCCGCATACACTATTCTCAGAATGAC
TTGGTTGAGTACTCACCAGTCACAGAAAAGCATCTTACGGATGGCATGACAGTAAGAGAATTATGCAGTG
CTGCCATAACCATGAGTGATAACACTGCGGCCAACTTACTTCTGACAACGATCGGAGGACCGAAGGAGCT
AACCGCTTTTTTGCACAACATGGGGGATCATGTAACTCGCCTTGATCGTTGGGAACCGGAGCTGAATGAA
GCCATACCAAACGACGAGCGTGACACCACGATGCCTGCAGCAATGGCAACAACGTTGCGCAAACTATTAA
CTGGCGAACTACTTACTCTAGCTTCCCGGCAACAATTAATAGACTGGATGGAGGCGGATAAAGTTGCAGG
ACCACTTCTGCGCTCGGCCCTTCCGGCTGGCTGGTTTATTGCTGATAAATCTGGAGCCGGTGAGCGTGGG
TCTCGCGGTATCATTGCAGCACTGGGGCCAGATGGTAAGCCCTCCCGTATCGTAGTTATCTACACGACGG
GGAGTCAGGCAACTATGGATGAACGAAATAGACAGATCGCTGAGATAGGTGCCTCACTGATTAAGCATTG
GTAACTGTCAGACCAAGTTTACTCATATATACTTTAGATTGATT
[125 nt withheld, positions 4455-4579]
C
[141 nt withheld, positions 4581-4721]
CCTTTGACGTTGGAGTCCACGTTCTTT
[37 nt withheld, positions 4749-4785]
ACCCTATCTCGGGCTATTCTTTTGATTTATAAGGGATTTTGCCGATTTCGGCCTATTGGTTAAAAAATGA
GCTGATTTAACAAAAATTTAACGCGAATTTTAACAAAATATTAACGTTTACAATTTAAAAGGATCTAGGT
GAAGATCCTTTTTGATAATCTCATGACCAAAATCCCTTAACGTGAGTTTTCGTTCCACTGAGCGTCAGAC
CCCGTAGAAAAGATCAAAGGATCTTCTTGAGATCCTTTTTTTCTGCGCGTAATCTGCTGCTTGCAAACAA
AAAAACCACCGCTACCAGCGGTGGTTTGTTTGCCGGATCAAGAGCTACCAACTCTTTTTCCGAAGGTAAC
TGGCTCAGCAGAGCGCAGATACCAAATACTGTCCTTCTAGTGTAGCCGTAGTTAGGCCACCACTTCAAGA
ACTCTGTAGCACCGCCTACATACCTCGC
